>Addgene plasmid #213747 | LbCas12a-niCPE | addgene full sequence | sequence record 422190 | Addgene NGS Result
GACATTGATTATTGACTAGTTATTAATAGTAATCAATTACGGGGTCATTAGTTCATAGCCCATATATGGA
GTTCCGCGTTACATAACTTACGGTAAATGGCCCGCCTGGCTGACCGCCCAACGACCCCCGCCCATTGACG
TCAATAATGACGTATGTTCCCATAGTAACGCCAATAGGGACTTTCCATTGACGTCAATGGGTGGAGTATT
TACGGTAAACTGCCCACTTGGCAGTACATCAAGTGTATCATATGCCAAGTACGCCCCCTATTGACGTCAA
TGACGGTAAATGGCCCGCCTGGCATTATGCCCAGTACATGACCTTATGGGACTTTCCTACTTGGCAGTAC
ATCTACGTATTAGTCATCGCTATTACCATGGTGATGCGGTTTTGGCAGTACATCAATGGGCGTGGATAGC
GGTTTGACTCACGGGGATTTCCAAGTCTCCACCCCATTGACGTCAATGGGAGTTTGTTTTGGCACCAAAA
TCAACGGGACTTTCCAAAATGTCGTAACAACTCCGCCCCATTGACGCAAATGGGCGGTAGGCGTGTACGG
TGGGAGGTCTATATAAGCAGAGCTGGTTTAGTGAACCGTCAGATCCGCTAGAGATCCGCGGCCGCTAATA
CGACTCACTATAGGGAGAGCCGCCACCATGAAACGGACAGCCGACGGAAGCGAGTTCGAGTCACCAAAGA
AGAAGCGGAAAGTCAAGCTTGCGTCCAACTTCACCCAATTTGTACTGGTGGACAATGGTGGAACAGGAGA
CGTGACCGTGGCCCCTTCTAACTTCGCCAATGGAATCGCAGAGTGGATTTCCTCAAACTCCCGGTCACAG
GCATACAAAGTGACGTGTTCAGTGAGGCAGTCCTCCGCTCAGAACCGCAAATACACCATTAAGGTTGAAG
TGCCAAAAGGCGCCTGGAGGTCCTACTTGAATATGGAGCTTACCATTCCAATTTTTGCCACAAATAGCGA
TTGTGAGCTGATTGTGAAGGCCATGCAGGGCCTCCTGAAGGACGGGAACCCCATTCCGAGCGCCATAGCA
GCAAATAGCGGAATTTATTCTAGACTGCAGTCTGGAGGATCTAGCGGAGGATCCTCTGGCAGCGAGACAC
CAGGAACAAGCGAGTCAGCAACACCAGAGAGCAGTGGCGGCAGCAGCGGCGGCAGCGAGCTCATGAGCAA
GCTGGAGAAGTTTACAAACTGCTACTCCCTGTCTAAGACCCTGAGGTTCAAGGCCATCCCTGTGGGCAAG
ACCCAGGAGAACATCGACAATAAGCGGCTGCTGGTGGAGGACGAGAAGAGAGCCGAGGATTATAAGGGCG
TGAAGAAGCTGCTGGATCGCTACTATCTGTCTTTTATCAACGACGTGCTGCACAGCATCAAGCTGAAGAA
TCTGAACAATTACATCAGCCTGTTCCGGAAGAAAACCAGAACCGAGAAGGAGAATAAGGAGCTGGAGAAC
CTGGAGATCAATCTGCGGAAGGAGATCGCCAAGGCCTTCAAGGGCAACGAGGGCTACAAGTCCCTGTTTA
AGAAGGATATCATCGAGACAATCCTGCCAGAGTTCCTGGACGATAAGGACGAGATCGCCCTGGTGAACAG
CTTCAATGGCTTTACCACAGCCTTCACCGGCTTCTTTCGTAACAGAGAGAATATGTTTTCCGAGGAGGCC
AAGAGCACATCCATCGCCTTCAGGTGTATCAACGAGAATCTGACCCGCTACATCTCTAATATGGACATCT
TCGAGAAGGTGGACGCCATCTTTGATAAGCACGAGGTGCAGGAGATCAAGGAGAAGATCCTGAACAGCGA
CTATGATGTGGAGGATTTCTTTGAGGGCGAGTTCTTTAACTTTGTGCTGACACAGGAGGGCATCGACGTG
TATAACGCCATCATCGGCGGCTTCGTGACCGAGAGCGGCGAGAAGATCAAGGGCCTGAACGAGTACATCA
ACCTGTATAATCAGAAAACCAAGCAGAAGCTGCCTAAGTTTAAGCCACTGTATAAGCAGGTGCTGAGCGA
TCGGGAGTCTCTGAGCTTCTACGGCGAGGGCTATACATCCGATGAGGAGGTGCTGGAGGTGTTTAGAAAC
ACCCTGAACAAGAACAGCGAGATCTTCAGCTCCATCAAGAAGCTGGAGAAGCTGTTCAAGAATTTTGACG
AGTACTCTAGCGCCGGCATCTTTGTGAAGAACGGCCCCGCCATCAGCACAATCTCCAAGGATATCTTCGG
CGAGTGGAACGTGATCCGGGACAAGTGGAATGCCGAGTATGACGATATCCACCTGAAGAAGAAGGCCGTG
GTGACCGAGAAGTACGAGGACGATCGGAGAAAGTCCTTCAAGAAGATCGGCTCCTTTTCTCTGGAGCAGC
TGCAGGAGTACGCCGACGCCGATCTGTCTGTGGTGGAGAAGCTGAAGGAGATCATCATCCAGAAGGTGGA
TGAGATCTACAAGGTGTATGGCTCCTCTGAGAAGCTGTTCGACGCCGATTTTGTGCTGGAGAAGAGCCTG
AAGAAGAACGACGCCGTGGTGGCCATCATGAAGGACCTGCTGGATTCTGTGAAGAGCTTCGAGAATTACA
TCAAGGCCTTCTTTGGCGAGGGCAAGGAGACAAACAGGGACGAGTCCTTCTATGGCGATTTTGTGCTGGC
CTACGACATCCTGCTGAAGGTGGACCACATCTACGATGCCATCCGCAATTATGTGACCCAGAAGCCCTAC
TCTAAGGATAAGTTCAAGCTGTATTTTCAGAACCCTCAGTTCATGGGCGGCTGGGACAAGGATAAGGAGA
CAGACTATCGGGCCACCATCCTGAGATACGGCTCCAAGTACTATCTGGCCATCATGGATAAGAAGTACGC
CAAGTGCCTGCAGAAGATCGACAAGGACGATGTGAACGGCAATTACGAGAAGATCAACTATAAGCTGCTG
CCCGGCCCTAATAAGATGCTGCCAAAGGTGTTCTTTTCTAAGAAGTGGATGGCCTACTATAACCCCAGCG
AGGACATCCAGAAGATCTACAAGAATGGCACATTCAAGAAGGGCGATATGTTTAACCTGAATGACTGTCA
CAAGCTGATCGACTTCTTTAAGGATAGCATCTCCCGGTATCCAAAGTGGTCCAATGCCTACGATTTCAAC
TTTTCTGAGACAGAGAAGTATAAGGACATCGCCGGCTTTTACAGAGAGGTGGAGGAGCAGGGCTATAAGG
TGAGCTTCGAGTCTGCCAGCAAGAAGGAGGTGGATAAGCTGGTGGAGGAGGGCAAGCTGTATATGTTCCA
GATCTATAACAAGGACTTTTCCGATAAGTCTCACGGCACACCCAATCTGCACACCATGTACTTCAAGCTG
CTGTTTGACGAGAACAATCACGGACAGATCAGGCTGAGCGGAGGAGCAGAGCTGTTCATGAGGCGCGCCT
CCCTGAAGAAGGAGGAGCTGGTGGTGCACCCAGCCAACTCCCCTATCGCCAACAAGAATCCAGATAATCC
CAAGAAAACCACAACCCTGTCCTACGACGTGTATAAGGATAAGAGGTTTTCTGAGGACCAGTACGAGCTG
CACATCCCAATCGCCATCAATAAGTGCCCCAAGAACATCTTCAAGATCAATACAGAGGTGCGCGTGCTGC
TGAAGCACGACGATAACCCCTATGTGATCGGCATCGACAGGGGCGAGCGCAATCTGCTGTATATCGTGGT
GGTGGACGGCAAGGGCAACATCGTGGAGCAGTATTCCCTGAACGAGATCATCAACAACTTCAACGGCATC
AGGATCAAGACAGATTACCACTCTCTGCTGGACAAGAAGGAGAAGGAGAGGTTCGAGGCCCGCCAGAACT
GGACCTCCATCGAGAATATCAAGGAGCTGAAGGCCGGCTATATCTCTCAGGTGGTGCACAAGATCTGCGA
GCTGGTGGAGAAGTACGATGCCGTGATCGCCCTGGAGGACCTGAACTCTGGCTTTAAGAATAGCCGCGTG
AAGGTGGAGAAGCAGGTGTATCAGAAGTTCGAGAAGATGCTGATCGATAAGCTGAACTACATGGTGGACA
AGAAGTCTAATCCTTGTGCAACAGGCGGCGCCCTGAAGGGCTATCAGATCACCAATAAGTTCGAGAGCTT
TAAGTCCATGTCTACCCAGAACGGCTTCATCTTTTACATCCCTGCCTGGCTGACATCCAAGATCGATCCA
TCTACCGGCTTTGTGAACCTGCTGAAAACCAAGTATACCAGCATCGCCGATTCCAAGAAGTTCATCAGCT
CCTTTGACAGGATCATGTACGTGCCCGAGGAGGATCTGTTCGAGTTTGCCCTGGACTATAAGAACTTCTC
TCGCACAGACGCCGATTACATCAAGAAGTGGAAGCTGTACTCCTACGGCAACCGGATCAGAATCTTCCGG
AATCCTAAGAAGAACAACGTGTTCGACTGGGAGGAGGTGTGCCTGACCAGCGCCTATAAGGAGCTGTTCA
ACAAGTACGGCATCAATTATCAGCAGGGCGATATCAGAGCCCTGCTGTGCGAGCAGTCCGACAAGGCCTT
CTACTCTAGCTTTATGGCCCTGATGAGCCTGATGCTGCAGATGGCGAACAGCATCACAGGCCGCACCGAC
GTGGATTTTCTGATCAGCCCTGTGAAGAACTCCGACGGCATCTTCTACGATAGCCGGAACTATGAGGCCC
AGGAGAATGCCATCCTGCCAAAGAACGCCGACGCCAATGGCGCCTATAACATCGCCAGAAAGGTGCTGTG
GGCCATCGGCCAGTTCAAGAAGGCCGAGGACGAGAAGCTGGATAAGGTGAAGATCGCCATCTCTAACAAG
GAGTGGCTGGAGTACGCCCAGACCAGCGTGAAGTCTGGAGGATCTAGCGGAGGATCCTCTGGCAGCGAGA
CACCAGGAACAAGCGAGTCAGCAACACCAGAGAGCAGTGGCGGTTCGTCTGGAGGTTCACCCGGGAGCAC
CCTAAATATAGAAGATGAGTATCGGCTACATGAGACCTCAAAAGAGCCAGATGTTTCTCTAGGGTCCACA
TGGCTGTCTGATTTTCCTCAGGCCTGGGCGGAAACCGGGGGCATGGGACTGGCAGTTCGCCAAGCTCCTC
TGATCATACCTCTGAAAGCAACCTCTACCCCCGTGTCCATAAAACAATACCCCATGTCACAAGAAGCCAG
ACTGGGGATCAAGCCCCACATACAGAGACTGTTGGACCAGGGAATACTGGTACCCTGCCAGTCCCCCTGG
AACACGCCCCTGCTACCCGTTAAGAAACCAGGGACTAATGATTATAGGCCTGTCCAGGATCTGAGAGAAG
TCAACAAGCGGGTGGAAGACATCCACCCCACCGTGCCCAACCCTTACAACCTCTTGAGCGGGCTCCCACC
GTCCCACCAGTGGTACACTGTGCTTGATTTAAAGGATGCCTTTTTCTGCCTGAGACTCCACCCCACCAGT
CAGCCTCTCTTCGCCTTTGAGTGGAGAGATCCAGAGATGGGAATCTCAGGACAATTGACCTGGACCAGAC
TCCCACAGGGTTTCAAAAACAGTCCCACCCTGTTTAATGAGGCACTGCACAGAGACCTAGCAGACTTCCG
GATCCAGCACCCAGACTTGATCCTGCTACAGTACGTGGATGACTTACTGCTGGCCGCCACTTCTGAGCTA
GACTGCCAACAAGGTACTCGGGCCCTGTTACAAACCCTAGGGAACCTCGGGTATCGGGCCTCGGCCAAGA
AAGCCCAAATTTGCCAGAAACAGGTCAAGTATCTGGGGTATCTTCTAAAAGAGGGTCAGAGATGGCTGAC
TGAGGCCAGAAAAGAGACTGTGATGGGGCAGCCTACTCCGAAGACCCCTCGACAACTAAGGGAGTTCCTA
GGGAAGGCAGGCTTCTGTCGCCTCTTCATCCCTGGGTTTGCAGAAATGGCAGCCCCCCTGTACCCTCTCA
CCAAACCGGGGACTCTGTTTAATTGGGGCCCAGACCAACAAAAGGCCTATCAAGAAATCAAGCAAGCTCT
TCTAACTGCCCCAGCCCTGGGGTTGCCAGATTTGACTAAGCCCTTTGAACTCTTTGTCGACGAGAAGCAG
GGCTACGCCAAAGGTGTCCTAACGCAAAAACTGGGACCTTGGCGTCGGCCGGTGGCCTACCTGTCCAAAA
AGCTAGACCCAGTAGCAGCTGGGTGGCCCCCTTGCCTACGGATGGTAGCAGCCATTGCCGTACTGACAAA
GGATGCAGGCAAGCTAACCATGGGACAGCCACTAGTCATTCTGGCCCCCCATGCAGTAGAGGCACTAGTC
AAACAACCCCCCGACCGCTGGCTTTCCAACGCCCGGATGACTCACTATCAGGCCTTGCTTTTGGACACGG
ACCGGGTCCAGTTCGGACCGGTGGTAGCCCTGAACCCGGCTACGCTGCTCCCACTGCCTGAGGAAGGGCT
GCAACACAACTGCCTTGATATCCTGGCCGAAGCCCACGGAACCCGACCCGACCTAACGGACCAGCCGCTC
TCTGGCGGCTCAAAAAGAACCGCCGACGGCAGCGAATTCGAGCCCAAGAAGAAGAGGAAAGTCTAACCGG
TCATCATCACCATCACCATTGAGTTTAAACCCGCTGATCAGCCTCGACTGTGCCTTCTAGTTGCCAGCCA
TCTGTTGTTTGCCCCTCCCCCGTGCCTTCCTTGACCCTGGAAGGTGCCACTCCCACTGTCCTTTCCTAAT
AAAATGAGAAAATTGCATCGCATTGTCTGAGTAGGTGTCATTCTATTCTGGGGGGTGGGGTGGGGCAGGA
CAGCAAGGGGGAGGATTGGGAAGACAATAGCAGGCATGCTGGGGATGCGGTGGGCTCTATGGCTTCTGAG
GCGGAAAGAACCAGCTGGGGCTCGATACCGTCGACCTCTAGCTAGAGCTTGGCGTAATCATGGTCATAGC
TGTTTCCTGTGTGAAATTGTTATCCGCTCACAATTCCACACAACATACGAGCCGGAAGCATAAAGTGTAA
AGCCTAGGGTGCCTAATGAGTGAGCTAACTCACATTAATTGCGTTGCGCTCACTGCCCGCTTTCCAGTCG
GGAAACCTGTCGTGCCAGCTGCATTAATGAATCGGCCAACGCGCGGGGAGAGGCGGTTTGCGTATTGGGC
GCTCTTCCGCTTCCTCGCTCACTGACTCGCTGCGCTCGGTCGTTCGGCTGCGGCGAGCGGTATCAGCTCA
CTCAAAGGCGGTAATACGGTTATCCACAGAATCAGGGGATAACGCAGGAAAGAACATGTGAGCAAAAGGC
CAGCAAAAGGCCAGGAACCGTAAAAAGGCCGCGTTGCTGGCGTTTTTCCATAGGCTCCGCCCCCCTGACG
AGCATCACAAAAATCGACGCTCAAGTCAGAGGTGGCGAAACCCGACAGGACTATAAAGATACCAGGCGTT
TCCCCCTGGAAGCTCCCTCGTGCGCTCTCCTGTTCCGACCCTGCCGCTTACCGGATACCTGTCCGCCTTT
CTCCCTTCGGGAAGCGTGGCGCTTTCTCATAGCTCACGCTGTAGGTATCTCAGTTCGGTGTAGGTCGTTC
GCTCCAAGCTGGGCTGTGTGCACGAACCCCCCGTTCAGCCCGACCGCTGCGCCTTATCCGGTAACTATCG
TCTTGAGTCCAACCCGGTAAGACACGACTTATCGCCACTGGCAGCAGCCACTGGTAACAGGATTAGCAGA
GCGAGGTATGTAGGCGGTGCTACAGAGTTCTTGAAGTGGTGGCCTAACTACGGCTACACTAGAAGAACAG
TATTTGGTATCTGCGCTCTGCTGAAGCCAGTTACCTTCGGAAAAAGAGTTGGTAGCTCTTGATCCGGCAA
ACAAACCACCGCTGGTAGCGGTGGTTTTTTTGTTTGCAAGCAGCAGATTACGCGCAGAAAAAAAGGATCT
CAAGAAGATCCTTTGATCTTTTCTACGGGGTCTGACACTCAGTGGAACGAAAACTCACGTTAAGGGATTT
TGGTCATGAGATTATCAAAAAGGATCTTCACCTAGATCCTTTTAAATTAAAAATGAAGTTTTAAATCAAT
CTAAAGTATATATGAGTAAACTTGGTCTGACAGTTACCAATGCTTAATCAGTGAGGCACCTATCTCAGCG
ATCTGTCTATTTCGTTCATCCATAGTTGCCTGACTCCCCGTCGTGTAGATAACTACGATACGGGAGGGCT
TACCATCTGGCCCCAGTGCTGCAATGATACCGCGAGACCCACGCTCACCGGCTCCAGATTTATCAGCAAT
AAACCAGCCAGCCGGAAGGGCCGAGCGCAGAAGTGGTCCTGCAACTTTATCCGCCTCCATCCAGTCTATT
AATTGTTGCCGGGAAGCTAGAGTAAGTAGTTCGCCAGTTAATAGTTTGCGCAACGTTGTTGCCATTGCTA
CAGGCATCGTGGTGTCACGCTCGTCGTTTGGTATGGCTTCATTCAGCTCCGGTTCCCAACGATCAAGGCG
AGTTACATGATCCCCCATGTTGTGCAAAAAAGCGGTTAGCTCCTTCGGTCCTCCGATCGTTGTCAGAAGT
AAGTTGGCCGCAGTGTTATCACTCATGGTTATGGCAGCACTGCATAATTCTCTTACTGTCATGCCATCCG
TAAGATGCTTTTCTGTGACTGGTGAGTACTCAACCAAGTCATTCTGAGAATAGTGTATGCGGCGACCGAG
TTGCTCTTGCCCGGCGTCAATACGGGATAATACCGCGCCACATAGCAGAACTTTAAAAGTGCTCATCATT
GGAAAACGTTCTTCGGGGCGAAAACTCTCAAGGATCTTACCGCTGTTGAGATCCAGTTCGATGTAACCCA
CTCGTGCACCCAACTGATCTTCAGCATCTTTTACTTTCACCAGCGTTTCTGGGTGAGCAAAAACAGGAAG
GCAAAATGCCGCAAAAAAGGGAATAAGGGCGACACGGAAATGTTGAATACTCATACTCTTCCTTTTTCAA
TATTATTGAAGCATTTATCAGGGTTATTGTCTCATGAGCGGATACATATTTGAATGTATTTAGAAAAATA
AACAAATAGGGGTTCCGCGCACATTTCCCCGAAAAGTGCCACCTGACGTCGACGGATCGGGAGATCGATC
TCCCGATCCCCTAGGGTCTACTCTCAGTACAATCTGCTCTGATGCCGCATAGTTAAGCCAGTATCTGCTC
CCTGCTTGTGTGTTGGAGGTCGCTGAGTAGTGCGCGAGCAAAATTTAAGCTACAACAAGGCAAGGCTTGA
CCGACAATTGCATGAAGAATCTGCTTAGGGTTAGGCGTTTTGCGCTGCTTCGCGATGTACGGGCCAGATA
TACGCGTT
Features (pLannotate 1.2.2; 17 found; start..end, strand, type, name):
      1..380     +  enhancer       CMV enhancer: human cytomegalovirus immediate early enhancer
    381..584     +  promoter       CMV promoter: human cytomegalovirus (CMV) immediate early promoter
    626..644     +  promoter       T7 promoter: promoter for bacteriophage T7 RNA polymerase
    718..1068    +  CDS            CAPSD_BPMS2 (fragment): Experimental evidence at protein level: Swiss-Prot protein existence level 1. Acts as a translational repressor of viral replicase synthesis late in infection. This latter function is the result of capsid protein interaction with an RNA hairpin which contains the replicase ribosome-binding site. From Escherichia phage MS2 (Bacteriophage MS2).
   1183..4863    +  CDS            LbCpf1: CRISPR-associated protein from Lachnospiraceae bacterium ND2006 (Zetsche et al., 2015)
   4969..6510    +  CDS            gag-pol (fragment): Moloney murine leukemia virus Gag-Pol polyprotein; gag-pol; contains a read-through stop codon
   6628..6852    +  polyA_signal   bGH poly(A) signal: bovine growth hormone polyadenylation signal
   6856..6877    +  promoter       SV40 promoter (fragment): SV40 enhancer and early promoter
   6882..6898    +  misc_feature   MCS (fragment): pBluescript multiple cloning site
   6947..6963    -  protein_bind   lac operator: The lac repressor binds to the lac operator to inhibit transcription in E. coli. This inhibition can be relieved by adding lactose or isopropyl-β-D-thiogalactopyranoside (IPTG). lac repressor encoded by lacI
   6971..7001    -  promoter       lac promoter: promoter for the E. coli lac operon
   7016..7037    -  protein_bind   CAP binding site: CAP binding activates transcription in the presence of cAMP. E. coli catabolite activator protein
   7050..7142    -  CDS            lacI (fragment): lac repressor; lacI; The lac repressor binds to the lac operator to inhibit transcription in E. coli. This inhibition can be relieved by adding lactose or isopropyl-β-D-thiogalactopyranoside (IPTG).
   7325..7913    -  rep_origin     ori: high-copy-number ColE1/pMB1/pBR322/pUC origin of replication
   8084..8944    -  CDS            AmpR: β-lactamase; bla; confers resistance to ampicillin, carbenicillin, and related antibiotics
   8945..9049    -  promoter       AmpR promoter: bla
   9120..9164    -  misc_feature   bom (fragment): basis of mobility region from pBR322
