[The description below was written by a language model from this plasmid's Addgene catalogue record and pLannotate feature annotations shown in this document.]
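Description:
LbCas12a-niCPE is a 9.3 kb mammalian expression plasmid built on the pCMV-PE2 backbone that encodes the protein component of a Cas12a-based, circular RNA-mediated prime editor intended for use in HEK293T cells. It is propagated in E. coli as a high-copy plasmid through a ColE1/pUC-type origin and selected with ampicillin via the β-lactamase gene. Short remnants of lac regulatory elements, an SV40 promoter fragment, a pBluescript cloning-site fragment and a pBR322 bom fragment are backbone leftovers with no evident role in the payload. No mammalian selection marker is annotated, consistent with transient transfection.

The payload is a single fusion open reading frame driven by the CMV enhancer and immediate early promoter and terminated by the bovine growth hormone polyadenylation signal. A T7 promoter sits just upstream of the coding region and could in principle support in vitro transcription. The fusion reads, from the N terminus, MS2 coat protein (MCP), LbCas12a (LbCpf1) from Lachnospiraceae bacterium, and a Moloney murine leukemia virus reverse transcriptase lacking its RNase H domain, annotated as a gag-pol fragment. Bipartite nuclear localization signals (BPNLS) flank the fusion at both ends. The Cas12a portion carries D156R and R1138A; the "n" in the insert name indicates a nickase form, though the record does not assign a function to either substitution. MCP binds the MS2 RNA hairpin, so it presumably recruits a separately supplied circular RNA template to the target site, where the reverse transcriptase copies the encoded edit into the nicked DNA strand. The crRNA and circular RNA template are not encoded on this plasmid and must be provided from other constructs.
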