Addgene plasmid #213747: LbCas12a-niCPE
Purpose: For circular RNA-mediated prime editor using LbCas12a-niCPE in HEK293T cells
Depositing lab: Caixia Gao. Publication: Prime editing using CRISPR-Cas12a and circular RNAs in human cells. Liang R, He Z, Zhao KT, Zhu H, Hu J, Liu G, Gao Q, Liu M, Zhang R, Qiu JL, Gao C. Nat Biotechnol. 2024 Jan 10. doi: 10.1038/s41587-023-02095-x. PubMed 38200119.
Backbone
  Vector backbone: pCMV-PE2
  Backbone manufacturer: David Liu
  Vector type: Mammalian Expression, CRISPR
Growth in bacteria
  Bacterial resistance: Ampicillin, 100 μg/mL
  Growth temperature: 37°C
  Growth strain: DH5alpha
  Copy number: High Copy
Gene/Insert
  Gene/Insert name: MCP-nLbCas12a-M-MLV RT∆RNase H
  Species: Synthetic; Lachnospiraceae bacterium
  Mutation: D156R, R1138A in LbCas12a
  Promoter: CMV
  Tag / fusion protein: BPNLS (N terminal on insert); BPNLS (C terminal on insert)
  Cloning method: Gibson Cloning
Terms and licenses: Academic/Nonprofit Terms; Industry Terms: Not Available to Industry
How to cite: LbCas12a-niCPE was a gift from Caixia Gao (Addgene plasmid # 213747 ; http://n2t.net/addgene:213747 ; RRID:Addgene_213747)
